>Addgene plasmid #221330 | pRetroX-TRE3G-IRSp53-T2A-Rac1(G12V) | addgene full sequence | sequence record 439211 | Addgene NGS Result
GGATCCGCCACCATGGATTACAAAGACGACGACGACAAGATGTCCCTCTCTCGAAGTGAGGAGATGCACA
GGTTGACCGAAAACGTGTACAAAACCATCATGGAGCAATTCAACCCCAGTCTCAGAAACTTCATAGCTAT
GGGCAAAAATTACGAAAAGGCACTCGCAGGTGTGACTTTTGCCGCAAAAGGGTATTTTGACGCACTTGTT
AAAATGGGAGAACTTGCTAGCGAATCCCAGGGGTCTAAGGAGCTGGGTGATGTTCTCTTCCAAATGGCTG
AAGTTCACAGGCAGATACAGAACCAACTGGAGGAGACCCTCAAGAGTTTTCATAATGAATTGCTTACTCA
GTTGGAACAAAAAGTTGAATTGGATTCTCGCTACCTCAGTGCAGCACTCAAGAAGTATCAGACCGAGCAG
CGGTCTAAAGGAGATGCATTGGATAAATGTCAAGCAGAACTTAAGAAGCTGCGGAAGAAGTCCCAAGGTA
GCAAAAATCCCCAGAAATACTCTGACAAGGAGCTGCAGTATATCGATGCCATATCAAATAAACAAGGCGA
GCTCGAAAATTATGTATCAGATGGGTATAAAACTGCTTTGACCGAGGAGCGCAGGCGGTTCTGCTTTCTT
GTCGAGAAACAGTGTGCTGTCGCCAAGAATAGCGCTGCTTATCATAGTAAGGGTAAAGAATTGCTGGCAC
AGAAACTCCCACTTTGGCAGCAAGCATGCGCCGACCCCAACAAGATACCCGACAGGGCTGTTCAACTTAT
GCAGCAGATGGCCAACTCTAACGGCTCCATCCTCCCCAGCGCTTTGTCAGCCTCAAAATCAAACTTGGTA
ATTAGCGATCCCATTCCTGGTGCCAAGCCATTGCCCGTCCCACCTGAGCTCGCCCCATTCGTCGGTCGAA
TGTCAGCTCAAGAGAATGTACCAGTCATGAACGGAGTGGCCGGCCCAGATTCTGAGGATTATAATCCATG
GGCCGACCGGAAAGCAGCTCAACCCAAAAGCCTGTCTCCACCACAATCCCAAAGCAAGCTTAGCGATTCA
TATTCCAACACTTTGCCTGTAAGAAAGTCAGTTACACCTAAGAACAGCTATGCCACTACAGAAAATAAAA
CCCTGCCAAGAAGCAGTTCTATGGCCGCTGGCCTTGAGCGCAATGGCCGGATGAGAGTAAAAGCCATTTT
CAGCCACGCCGCCGGGGACAACAGCACCCTTCTGAGTTTTAAGGAAGGGGATTTGATTACTCTTCTCGTG
CCCGAGGCCAGGGATGGTTGGCATTATGGTGAATCAGAAAAAACCAAGATGAGGGGCTGGTTCCCCTTCT
CTTATACCCGGGTGCTTGATTCTGATGGGAGCGATAGGTTGCACATGAGCCTCCAACAGGGTAAGAGCTC
ATCAACAGGAAATCTCTTGGATAAAGATGATTTGGCTTTGCCTCCACCAGACTACGGTACAAGTAGCCGA
GCATTTCCAACCCAGACAGCTGGCACCTTTAAGCAACGGCCATATAGCGTAGCAGTCCCAGCCTTTTCTC
AGGGTCTTGATGATTATGGCGCAAGATCAGTTTCTAGGAATCCATTCGCCAACGTACACCTGAAGCCAAC
CGTGACAAACGACAGGTCTGCCCCCCTTCTGAGTGGCTCCGGGGAAGGGAGAGGTAGCCTTCTTACCTGT
GGAGACGTTGAGGAGAATCCCGGACCCGAGCAAAAACTCATTTCAGAGGAAGATCTTATGCAGGCAATTA
AGTGTGTTGTGGTGGGAGACGTAGCCGTAGGGAAAACCTGTCTCCTTATCTCCTATACCACCAATGCATT
CCCAGGCGAGTACATCCCAACTGTTTTCGACAACTATTCAGCCAACGTAATGGTGGATGGTAAACCAGTA
AATCTCGGGCTTTGGGACACTGCTGGGCAAGAGGACTACGACCGATTGAGACCTCTGTCCTATCCCCAAA
CCGATGTGTTTTTGATATGTTTCAGTCTGGTCAGTCCAGCTAGCTTTGAGAACGTGCGAGCAAAATGGTA
CCCAGAGGTTCGCCATCACTGTCCTAACACACCCATCATACTCGTGGGGACTAAACTCGACTTGCGGGAT
GATAAAGACACTATAGAAAAACTTAAGGAAAAAAAGCTCACCCCTATTACCTATCCTCAGGGACTGGCCA
TGGCCAAGGAGATCGGCGCTGTAAAATACCTCGAATGTTCCGCTTTGACACAACGCGGCCTGAAGACCGT
ATTCGATGAGGCCATTAGGGCAGTTCTTTGTCCACCACCCGTGAAAAAAAGAAAAAGGAAATGTTTGCTC
CTGTGATAAGAATTCTACCGGGTAGGGGAGGCGCTTTTCCCAAGGCAGTCTGGAGCATGCGCTTTAGCAG
CCCCGCTGGGCACTTGGCGCTACACAAGTGGCCTCTGGCCTCGCACACATTCCACATCCACCGGTAGGCG
CCAACCGGCTCCGTTCTTTGGTGGCCCCTTCGCGCCACCTTCTACTCCTCCCCTAGTCAGGAAGTTCCCC
CCCGCCCCGCAGCTCGCGTCGTGCAGGACGTGACAAATGGAAGTAGCACGTCTCACTAGTCTCGTGCAGA
TGGACAGCACCGCTGAGCAATGGAAGCGGGTAGGCCTTTGGGGCAGCGGCCAATAGCAGCTTTGCTCCTT
CGCTTTCTGGGCTCAGAGGCTGGGAAGGGGTGGGTCCGGGGGCGGGCTCAGGGGCGGGCTCAGGGGCGGG
GCGGGCGCCCGAAGGTCCTCCGGAGGCCCGGCATTCTGCACGCTTCAAAAGCGCACGTCTGCCGCGCTGT
TCTCCTCTTCCTCATCTCCGGGCCTTTCGACCTGCAGCCCAAGCTTACCATGACCGAGTACAAGCCCACG
GTGCGCCTCGCCACCCGCGACGACGTCCCCAGGGCCGTACGCACCCTCGCCGCCGCGTTCGCCGACTACC
CCGCCACGCGCCACACCGTCGATCCGGACCGCCACATCGAGCGGGTCACCGAGCTGCAAGAACTCTTCCT
CACGCGCGTCGGGCTCGACATCGGCAAGGTGTGGGTCGCGGACGACGGCGCCGCGGTGGCGGTCTGGACC
ACGCCGGAGAGCGTCGAAGCGGGGGCGGTGTTCGCCGAGATCGGCCCGCGCATGGCCGAGTTGAGCGGTT
CCCGGCTGGCCGCGCAGCAACAGATGGAAGGCCTCCTGGCGCCGCACCGGCCCAAGGAGCCCGCGTGGTT
CCTGGCCACCGTCGGCGTCTCGCCCGACCACCAGGGCAAGGGTCTGGGCAGCGCCGTCGTGCTCCCCGGA
GTGGAGGCGGCCGAGCGCGCCGGGGTGCCCGCCTTCCTGGAGACCTCCGCGCCCCGCAACCTCCCCTTCT
ACGAGCGGCTCGGCTTCACCGTCACCGCCGACGTCGAGGTGCCCGAAGGACCGCGCACCTGGTGCATGAC
CCGCAAGCCCGGTGCCTGACGCCCGCCCCACGACCCGCAGCGCCCGACCGAAAGGAGCGCACGACCCCAT
GCATCGGCGTCTCGAGATATCAGTGGTCCAGGCTCTAGTTTTGACTCAACAATATCACCAGCTGAAGCCT
ATAGAGTACGAGCCATAGATAAAATAAAAGATTTTATTTAGTCTCCAGAAAAAGGGGGGAATGAAAGACC
CCACCTGTAGGTTTGGCAAGCTAGCTTAAGTAACGCCATTTTGCAAGGCATGGAAAAATACATAACTGAG
AATAGAGAAGTTCAGATCAAGGTCAGGAACAGATGGAACAGGGTCGACCCTAGAGAACCATCAGATGTTT
CCAGGGTGCCCCAAGGACCTGAAATGACCCTGTGCCTTATTTGAACTAACCAATCAGTTCGCTTCTCGCT
TCTGTTCGCGCGCTTCTGCTCCCCGAGCTCAATAAAAGAGCCCACAACCCCTCACTCGGGGCGCCAGTCC
TCCGATTGACTGAGTCGCCCGGGTACCCGTGTATCCAATAAACCCTCTTGCAGTTGCATCCGACTTGTGG
TCTCGCTGTTCCTTGGGAGGGTCTCCTCTGAGTGATTGACTACCCGTCAGCGGGGGTCTTTCATTTGGGG
GCTCGTCCGGGATCGGGAGACCCCTGCCCAGGGACCACCGACCCACCACCGGGAGGTAAGCTGGCTGCCT
CGCGCGTTTCGGTGATGACGGTGAAAACCTCTGACACATGCAGCTCCCGGAGACGGTCACAGCTTGTCTG
TAAGCGGATGCCGGGAGCAGACAAGCCCGTCAGGGCGCGTCAGCGGGTGTTGGCGGGTGTCGGGGCGCAG
CCATGACCCAGTCACGTAGCGATAGCGGAGTGTAGATCCGGCTGTGGAATGTGTGTCAGTTAGGGTGTGG
AAAGTCCCCAGGCTCCCCAGCAGGCAGAAGTATGCAAAGCATGCATCTCAATTAGTCAGCAACCAGGTGT
GGAAAGTCCCCAGGCTCCCCAGCAGGCAGAAGTATGCAAAGCATGCATCTCAATTAGTCAGCAACCATAG
TCCCGCCCCTAACTCCGCCCATCCCGCCCCTAACTCCGCCCAGTTCCGCCCATTCTCCGCCCCATGGCTG
ACTAATTTTTTTTATTTATGCAGAGGCCGAGGCCGCCTCGGCCTCTGAGCTATTCCAGAAGTAGTGAGGA
GGCTTTTTTGGAGGCCTAGGCTTTTGCAAAAAGCTTACTGGCTTAACTATGCGGCATCAGAGCAGATTGT
ACTGAGAGTGCACCATATGCGGTGTGAAATACCGCACAGATGCGTAAGGAGAAAATACCGCATCAGGCGC
TCTTCCGCTTCCTCGCTCACTGACTCGCTGCGCTCGGTCGTTCGGCTGCGGCGAGCGGTATCAGCTCACT
CAAAGGCGGTAATACGGTTATCCACAGAATCAGGGGATAACGCAGGAAAGAACATGTGAGCAAAAGGCCA
GCAAAAGGCCAGGAACCGTAAAAAGGCCGCGTTGCTGGCGTTTTTCCATAGGCTCCGCCCCCCTGACGAG
CATCACAAAAATCGACGCTCAAGTCAGAGGTGGCGAAACCCGACAGGACTATAAAGATACCAGGCGTTTC
CCCCTGGAAGCTCCCTCGTGCGCTCTCCTGTTCCGACCCTGCCGCTTACCGGATACCTGTCCGCCTTTCT
CCCTTCGGGAAGCGTGGCGCTTTCTCATAGCTCACGCTGTAGGTATCTCAGTTCGGTGTAGGTCGTTCGC
TCCAAGCTGGGCTGTGTGCACGAACCCCCCGTTCAGCCCGACCGCTGCGCCTTATCCGGTAACTATCGTC
TTGAGTCCAACCCGGTAAGACACGACTTATCGCCACTGGCAGCAGCCACTGGTAACAGGATTAGCAGAGC
GAGGTATGTAGGCGGTGCTACAGAGTTCTTGAAGTGGTGGCCTAACTACGGCTACACTAGAAGGACAGTA
TTTGGTATCTGCGCTCTGCTGAAGCCAGTTACCTTCGGAAAAAGAGTTGGTAGCTCTTGATCCGGCAAAC
AAACCACCGCTGGTAGCGGTGGTTTTTTTGTTTGCAAGCAGCAGATTACGCGCAGAAAAAAAGGATCTCA
AGAAGATCCTTTGATCTTTTCTACGGGGTCTGACGCTCAGTGGAACGAAAACTCACGTTAAGGGATTTTG
GTCATGAGATTATCAAAAAGGATCTTCACCTAGATCCTTTTAAATTAAAAATGAAGTTTTAAATCAATCT
AAAGTATATATGAGTAAACTTGGTCTGACAGTTACCAATGCTTAATCAGTGAGGCACCTATCTCAGCGAT
CTGTCTATTTCGTTCATCCATAGTTGCCTGACTCCCCGTCGTGTAGATAACTACGATACGGGAGGGCTTA
CCATCTGGCCCCAGTGCTGCAATGATACCGCGAGACCCACGCTCACCGGCTCCAGATTTATCAGCAATAA
ACCAGCCAGCCGGAAGGGCCGAGCGCAGAAGTGGTCCTGCAACTTTATCCGCCTCCATCCAGTCTATTAA
TTGTTGCCGGGAAGCTAGAGTAAGTAGTTCGCCAGTTAATAGTTTGCGCAACGTTGTTGCCATTGCTGCA
GGCATCGTGGTGTCACGCTCGTCGTTTGGTATGGCTTCATTCAGCTCCGGTTCCCAACGATCAAGGCGAG
TTACATGATCCCCCATGTTGTGCAAAAAAGCGGTTAGCTCCTTCGGTCCTCCGATCGTTGTCAGAAGTAA
GTTGGCCGCAGTGTTATCACTCATGGTTATGGCAGCACTGCATAATTCTCTTACTGTCATGCCATCCGTA
AGATGCTTTTCTGTGACTGGTGAGTACTCAACCAAGTCATTCTGAGAATAGTGTATGCGGCGACCGAGTT
GCTCTTGCCCGGCGTCAACACGGGATAATACCGCGCCACATAGCAGAACTTTAAAAGTGCTCATCATTGG
AAAACGTTCTTCGGGGCGAAAACTCTCAAGGATCTTACCGCTGTTGAGATCCAGTTCGATGTAACCCACT
CGTGCACCCAACTGATCTTCAGCATCTTTTACTTTCACCAGCGTTTCTGGGTGAGCAAAAACAGGAAGGC
AAAATGCCGCAAAAAAGGGAATAAGGGCGACACGGAAATGTTGAATACTCATACTCTTCCTTTTTCAATA
TTATTGAAGCATTTATCAGGGTTATTGTCTCATGAGCGGATACATATTTGAATGTATTTAGAAAAATAAA
CAAATAGGGGTTCCGCGCACATTTCCCCGAAAAGTGCCACCTGACGTCTAAGAAACCATTATTATCATGA
CATTAACCTATAAAAATAGGCGTATCACGAGGCCCTTTCGTCTTCAAGAATTAGCTTGGCCATTGCATAC
GTTGTATCCATATCATAATATGTACATTTATATTGGCTCATGTCCAACATTACCGCCATGTTGACATTGA
TTATTGACTAGTTATTAATAGTAATCAATTACGGGGTCATTAGTTCATAGCCCATATATGGAGTTCCGCG
TTACATAACTTACGGTAAATGGCCCGCCTGGCTGACCGCCCAACGACCCCCGCCCATTGACGTCAATAAT
GACGTATGTTCCCATAGTAACGCCAATAGGGACTTTCCATTGACGTCAATGGGTGGAGTATTTACGGTAA
ACTGCCCACTTGGCAGTACATCAAGTGTATCATATGCCAAGTACGCCCCCTATTGACGTCAATGACGGTA
AATGGCCCGCCTGGCATTATGCCCAGTACATGACCTTATGGGACTTTCCTACTTGGCAGTACATCTACGT
ATTAGTCATCGCTATTACCATGGTGATGCGGTTTTGGCAGTACATCAATGGGCGTGGATAGCGGTTTGAC
TCACGGGGATTTCCAAGTCTCCACCCCATTGACGTCAATGGGAGTTTGTTTTGGCACCAAAATCAACGGG
ACTTTCCAAAATGTCGTAACAACTCCGCCCCATTGACGCAAATGGGCGGTAGGCGTGTACGGTGGGAGGT
CTATATAAGCAGAGCTCAATAAAAGAGCCCACAACCCCTCACTCGGCGCGCCAGTCTTCCGATAGACTGC
GTCGCCCGGGTACCCGTATTCCCAATAAAGCCTCTTGCTGTTTGCATCCGAATCGTGGTCTCGCTGTTCC
TTGGGAGGGTCTCCTCTGAGTGATTGACTACCCACGACGGGGGTCTTTCATTTGGGGGCTCGTCCGGGAT
TTGGAGACCCCTGCCCAGGGACCACCGACCCACCACCGGGAGGTAAGCTGGCCAGCAACTTATCTGTGTC
TGTCCGATTGTCTAGTGTCTATGTTTGATGTTATGCGCCTGCGTCTGTACTAGTTAGCTAACTAGCTCTG
TATCTGGCGGACCCGTGGTGGAACTGACGAGTTCTGAACACCCGGCCGCAACCCTGGGAGACGTCCCAGG
GACTTTGGGGGCCGTTTTTGTGGCCCGACCTGAGGAAGGGAGTCGATGTGGAATCCGACCCCGTCAGGAT
ATGTGGTTCTGGTAGGAGACGAGAACCTAAAACAGTTCCCGCCTCCGTCTGAATTTTTGCTTTCGGTTTG
GAACCGAAGCCGCGCGTCTTGTCTGCTGCAGCGCTGCAGCATCGTTCTGTGTTGTCTCTGTCTGACTGTG
TTTCTGTATTTGTCTGAAAATTAGGGCCAGACTGTTACCACTCCCTTAAGTTTGACCTTAGGTCACTGGA
AAGATGTCGAGCGGATCGCTCACAACCAGTCGGTAGATGTCAAGAAGAGACGTTGGGTTACCTTCTGCTC
TGCAGAATGGCCAACCTTTAACGTCGGATGGCCGCGAGACGGCACCTTTAACCGAGACCTCATCACCCAG
GTTAAGATCAAGGTCTTTTCACCTGGCCCGCATGGACACCCAGACCAGGTCCCCTACATCGTGACCTGGG
AAGCCTTGGCTTTTGACCCCCCTCCCTGGGTCAAGCCCTTTGTACACCCTAAGCCTCCGCCTCCTCTTCC
TCCATCCGCCCCGTCTCTCCCCCTTGAACCTCCTCGTTCGACCCCGCCTCGATCCTCCCTTTATCCAGCC
CTCACTCCTTCTCTAGGCGCCGGAATTGAAGATCTCGATGAGGCCCTTTCGTCTTCACTCGAGTTTACTC
CCTATCAGTGATAGAGAACGTATGAAGAGTTTACTCCCTATCAGTGATAGAGAACGTATGCAGACTTTAC
TCCCTATCAGTGATAGAGAACGTATAAGGAGTTTACTCCCTATCAGTGATAGAGAACGTATGACCAGTTT
ACTCCCTATCAGTGATAGAGAACGTATCTACAGTTTACTCCCTATCAGTGATAGAGAACGTATATCCAGT
TTACTCCCTATCAGTGATAGAGAACGTATGTCGAGGTAGGCGTGTACGGTGGGCGCCTATAAAAGCAGAG
CTCGTTTAGTGAACCGTCAGATCGCCTGGAGCAATTCCACAACACTTTTGTCTTATACTT
Features (pLannotate 1.2.2; 20 found; start..end, strand, type, name):
     15..35      +  CDS            5xFLAG (fragment): five tandem FLAG® epitope tags
     40..1644    +  CDS            Baiap2: BAIP2_MOUSE - Experimental evidence at protein level: Swiss-Prot protein existence level 1. Adapter protein that links membrane-bound small G-proteins to cytoplasmic effector proteins. Necessary for CDC42-mediated reorganization of the actin cytoskeleton and for RAC1-mediated membrane ruffling. Involved in the regulation of the actin cytoskeleton by WASF family members and the Arp2/3 complex. Plays a role in neurite growth. Acts syngeristically with ENAH to promote filipodia formation. Plays a role in the reorganization of the actin cytoskeleton in response to bacterial infection. Participates
   1738..2313    +  CDS            RAC1: RAC1_BOVIN - Experimental evidence at protein level: Swiss-Prot protein existence level 1. Plasma membrane-associated small GTPase which cycles between active GTP-bound and inactive GDP-bound states. In its active state, binds to a variety of effector proteins to regulate cellular responses such as secretory processes, phagocytosis of apoptotic cells, epithelial cell polarization, neurons adhesion, migration and differentiation, and growth-factor induced formation of membrane ruffles. Rac1 p21/rho GDI heterodimer is the active component of the cytosolic factor sigma 1, which is involved in sti
   2330..2829    +  promoter       PGK promoter: mouse phosphoglycerate kinase 1 promoter
   2850..3449    +  CDS            PuroR: puromycin N-acetyltransferase; pac from Streptomyces alboniger; confers resistance to puromycin
   3516..3588    +  CDS            env (fragment): murine leukemia virus gPr80 envelope polyprotein precursor; env; proteolytically cleaved into gp70SU and p15TM subunits
   3630..4055    +  LTR            3' LTR (ΔU3): self-inactivating 3' long terminal repeat (LTR) from Moloney murine leukemia virus
   4124..4164    +  CDS            rop (fragment): Rop protein, which maintains plasmids at low copy number; rop
   4266..4304    +  misc_feature   bom (fragment): basis of mobility region from pBR322
   4321..4650    +  promoter       SV40 promoter: SV40 enhancer and early promoter
   4656..4757    +  misc_feature   bom (fragment): basis of mobility region from pBR322
   4943..5531    -  rep_origin     ori: high-copy-number ColE1/pMB1/pBR322/pUC origin of replication
   5702..6562    -  CDS            AmpR: β-lactamase; bla; confers resistance to ampicillin, carbenicillin, and related antibiotics
   6563..6667    -  promoter       AmpR promoter: bla
   6853..7232    +  enhancer       CMV enhancer: human cytomegalovirus immediate early enhancer
   7233..7436    +  promoter       CMV promoter: human cytomegalovirus (CMV) immediate early promoter
   7437..7612    +  LTR            5' LTR (truncated): truncated long terminal repeat from Moloney murine sarcoma virus
   7734..8008    +  misc_feature   MESV Ψ (fragment): packaging signal of murine embryonic stem cell virus
   8075..8491    +  CDS            gag (truncated): truncated Moloney murine leukemia virus (MMLV) gag gene lacking the start codon
   8531..8880    +  promoter       TRE3GV promoter: 3rd-generation Tet-responsive promoter that can be activated by binding of Tet-On® 3G, optimized for retroviral and lentiviral vectors
