[The description below was written by a language model from this plasmid's Addgene catalogue record and pLannotate feature annotations shown in this document.]
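Description:
pRetroX-TRE3G-IRSp53-T2A-Rac1(G12V) is a self-inactivating gammaretroviral transfer vector built on the pRetroX-TRE3G backbone, designed for doxycycline-inducible co-expression of two mouse proteins in mammalian cells after retroviral transduction. In bacteria it replicates from a high-copy ColE1/pUC-type origin and is selected with ampicillin through the β-lactamase gene. The viral portion begins with a CMV enhancer/promoter fused to a truncated 5' LTR, which drives production of the genomic RNA in packaging cells. This is followed by a Ψ packaging signal with a truncated, start-codon-less gag segment that promotes encapsidation. A ΔU3 3' LTR closes the provirus, so LTR promoter activity is lost after integration and expression depends on the internal promoters.

The payload, cloned between BamHI and EcoRI sites, sits downstream of the TRE3G(V) Tet-responsive promoter, which is active only when a Tet-On 3G transactivator is present and doxycycline is added. No transactivator is annotated on this plasmid, so it would have to be supplied separately. The single open reading frame encodes FLAG-tagged IRSp53 (Baiap2), an adapter linking small GTPases to actin-regulatory effectors, joined by a T2A self-cleaving peptide to HA-tagged Rac1 carrying the G12V substitution, generally regarded as a constitutively active form of the GTPase. The T2A and HA elements are stated in the catalogue entry but were not called in the feature table; they presumably occupy the unannotated gap between the two coding regions. A downstream PGK promoter drives the puromycin resistance gene, allowing selection of transduced cells independently of induction. The construct allows inducible, roughly coordinated production of IRSp53 and active Rac1 as separate, epitope-distinguishable proteins in stable cell lines.
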