Addgene plasmid #221330: pRetroX-TRE3G-IRSp53-T2A-Rac1(G12V)
Purpose: Dox-inducible expression of FLAG-IRSp53-T2A-HA-Rac1 G12V in mammalian cells by retroviral transduction
Depositing lab: Jonathan Kagan. Depositing organization: Boston Children's Hospital. Publication: pLxIS-containing domains are biochemically flexible regulators of interferons and metabolism. Landau LM, Chaudhary N, Tien YC, Rogozinska M, Joshi S, Yao C, Crowley J, Hullahalli K, Campbell IW, Waldor MK, Haigis M, Kagan JC. Mol Cell. 2024 Jul 11;84(13):2436-2454.e10. doi: 10.1016/j.molcel.2024.05.030. Epub 2024 Jun 25. PubMed 38925114.
Backbone
  Vector backbone: pRetroX-TRE3G
  Vector type: Retroviral
Growth in bacteria
  Bacterial resistance: Ampicillin, 100 μg/mL
  Growth temperature: 37°C
  Growth strain: NEB Stable
  Copy number: High Copy
Gene/Insert
  Gene/Insert name: FLAG-IRSp53 and HA-Rac1(G12V)
  Species: M. musculus (mouse)
  Mutation: G12V
  Entrez Gene: Baiap2 (a.k.a. IRSp53); Rac1 (a.k.a. D5Ertd559e)
  Promoter: TRE3G
  Cloning method: Restriction Enzyme; 5′ cloning site BamHI (not destroyed); 3′ cloning site EcoRI (not destroyed)
Terms and licenses: Academic/Nonprofit Terms; Industry Terms: Not Available to Industry
How to cite: pRetroX-TRE3G-IRSp53-T2A-Rac1(G12V) was a gift from Jonathan Kagan (Addgene plasmid # 221330 ; http://n2t.net/addgene:221330 ; RRID:Addgene_221330)
